>Addgene plasmid #184328 | pcDNA3-NES-YFP-CCTc | addgene full sequence | sequence record 368089 | Addgene NGS Result
TTTCCATAGGCTCCGCCCCCCTGACGAGCATCACAAAAATCGACGCTCAAGTCAGAGGTGGCGAAACCCG
ACAGGACTATAAAGATACCAGGCGTTTCCCCCTGGAAGCTCCCTCGTGCGCTCTCCTGTTCCGACCCTGC
CGCTTACCGGATACCTGTCCGCCTTTCTCCCTTCGGGAAGCGTGGCGCTTTCTCATAGCTCACGCTGTAG
GTATCTCAGTTCGGTGTAGGTCGTTCGCTCCAAGCTGGGCTGTGTGCACGAACCCCCCGTTCAGCCCGAC
CGCTGCGCCTTATCCGGTAACTATCGTCTTGAGTCCAACCCGGTAAGACACGACTTATCGCCACTGGCAG
CAGCCACTGGTAACAGGATTAGCAGAGCGAGGTATGTAGGCGGTGCTACAGAGTTCTTGAAGTGGTGGCC
TAACTACGGCTACACTAGAAGAACAGTATTTGGTATCTGCGCTCTGCTGAAGCCAGTTACCTTCGGAAAA
AGAGTTGGTAGCTCTTGATCCGGCAAACAAACCACCGCTGGTAGCGGTGGTTTTTTTGTTTGCAAGCAGC
AGATTACGCGCAGAAAAAAAGGATCTCAAGAAGATCCTTTGATCTTTTCTACGGGGTCTGACGCTCAGTG
GAACGAAAACTCACGTTAAGGGATTTTGGTCATGAGATTATCAAAAAGGATCTTCACCTAGATCCTTTTA
AATTAAAAATGAAGTTTTAAATCAATCTAAAGTATATATGAGTAAACTTGGTCTGACAGTTACCAATGCT
TAATCAGTGAGGCACCTATCTCAGCGATCTGTCTATTTCGTTCATCCATAGTTGCCTGACTCCCCGTCGT
GTAGATAACTACGATACGGGAGGGCTTACCATCTGGCCCCAGTGCTGCAATGATACCGCGAGACCCACGC
TCACCGGCTCCAGATTTATCAGCAATAAACCAGCCAGCCGGAAGGGCCGAGCGCAGAAGTGGTCCTGCAA
CTTTATCCGCCTCCATCCAGTCTATTAATTGTTGCCGGGAAGCTAGAGTAAGTAGTTCGCCAGTTAATAG
TTTGCGCAACGTTGTTGCCATTGCTACAGGCATCGTGGTGTCACGCTCGTCGTTTGGTATGGCTTCATTC
AGCTCCGGTTCCCAACGATCAAGGCGAGTTACATGATCCCCCATGTTGTGCAAAAAAGCGGTTAGCTCCT
TCGGTCCTCCGATCGTTGTCAGAAGTAAGTTGGCCGCAGTGTTATCACTCATGGTTATGGCAGCACTGCA
TAATTCTCTTACTGTCATGCCATCCGTAAGATGCTTTTCTGTGACTGGTGAGTACTCAACCAAGTCATTC
TGAGAATAGTGTATGCGGCGACCGAGTTGCTCTTGCCCGGCGTCAATACGGGATAATACCGCGCCACATA
GCAGAACTTTAAAAGTGCTCATCATTGGAAAACGTTCTTCGGGGCGAAAACTCTCAAGGATCTTACCGCT
GTTGAGATCCAGTTCGATGTAACCCACTCGTGCACCCAACTGATCTTCAGCATCTTTTACTTTCACCAGC
GTTTCTGGGTGAGCAAAAACAGGAAGGCAAAATGCCGCAAAAAAGGGAATAAGGGCGACACGGAAATGTT
GAATACTCATACTCTTCCTTTTTCAATATTATTGAAGCATTTATCAGGGTTATTGTCTCATGAGCGGATA
CATATTTGAATGTATTTAGAAAAATAAACAAATAGGGGTTCCGCGCACATTTCCCCGAAAAGTGCCACCT
GACGTCGACGGATCGGGAGATCTCCCGATCCCCTATGGTGCACTCTCAGTACAATCTGCTCTGATGCCGC
ATAGTTAAGCCAGTATCTGCTCCCTGCTTGTGTGTTGGAGGTCGCTGAGTAGTGCGCGAGCAAAATTTAA
GCTACAACAAGGCAAGGCTTGACCGACAATTGCATGAAGAATCTGCTTAGGGTTAGGCGTTTTGCGCTGC
TTCGCGATGTACGGGCCAGATATACGCGTTGACATTGATTATTGACTAGTTATTAATAGTAATCAATTAC
GGGGTCATTAGTTCATAGCCCATATATGGAGTTCCGCGTTACATAACTTACGGTAAATGGCCCGCCTGGC
TGACCGCCCAACGACCCCCGCCCATTGACGTCAATAATGACGTATGTTCCCATAGTAACGCCAATAGGGA
CTTTCCATTGACGTCAATGGGTGGAGTATTTACGGTAAACTGCCCACTTGGCAGTACATCAAGTGTATCA
TATGCCAAGTACGCCCCCTATTGACGTCAATGACGGTAAATGGCCCGCCTGGCATTATGCCCAGTACATG
ACCTTATGGGACTTTCCTACTTGGCAGTACATCTACGTATTAGTCATCGCTATTACCATGGTGATGCGGT
TTTGGCAGTACATCAATGGGCGTGGATAGCGGTTTGACTCACGGGGATTTCCAAGTCTCCACCCCATTGA
CGTCAATGGGAGTTTGTTTTGGCACCAAAATCAACGGGACTTTCCAAAATGTCGTAACAACTCCGCCCCA
TTGACGCAAATGGGCGGTAGGCGTGTACGGTGGGAGGTCTATATAAGCAGAGCTCTCTGGCTAACTAGAG
AACCCACTGCTTACTGGCTTATCGAAATTAATACGACTCACTATAGGGAGACCCAAGCTTGGTACCGCCA
CCATGCTTGCTCTTAAGTTGGCTGGACTTGATATTGGTTCTATGGTGAGCAAGGGCGAGGAGCTGTTCAC
CGGGGTGGTGCCCATCCTGGTCGAGCTGGACGGCGACGTAAACGGCCACAAGTTCAGCGTGTCCGGCGAG
GGCGAGGGCGATGCCACCTACGGCAAGCTGACCCTGAAGTTCATCTGCACCACCGGCAAGCTGCCCGTGC
CCTGGCCCACCCTCGTGACCACCTTCGGCTACGGCGTGCAGTGCTTCGCCCGCTACCCCGACCACATGAA
GCAGCACGACTTCTTCAAGTCCGCCATGCCCGAAGGCTACGTCCAGGAGCGCACCATCTTCTTCAAGGAC
GACGGCAACTACAAGACCCGCGCCGAGGTGAAGTTCGAGGGCGACACCCTGGTGAACCGCATCGAGCTGA
AGGGCATCGACTTCAAGGAGGACGGCAACATCCTGGGGCACAAGCTGGAGTACAACTACAACAGCCACAA
CGTCTATATCATGGCCGACAAGCAGAAGAACGGCATCAAGGTGAACTTCAAGATCCGCCACAACATCGAG
GACGGCAGCGTGCAGCTCGCCGACCACTACCAGCAGAACACCCCCATCGGCGACGGCCCCGTGCTGCTGC
CCGACAACCACTACCTGAGCTACCAGTCCGCCCTGAGCAAAGACCCCAACGAGAAGCGCGATCACATGGT
CCTGCTGGAGTTCGTGACCGCCGCCGGGATCACTCTCGCGGCCGCTGAGGGCCACGGGCCCCCCTTGTCC
CCTGCCATCCGGGTGCAGGAGGTGGCGTGGAAGCTCAGCTCCAACAGGTGCCACTCCCGGGAGAGCCAGG
CAGCCATGGCGGGTCAGGAGGAGACGTCTCAGGATGAGACCTATGAAGTGAAGATGAACCATGACACGGA
GGCCTGCAGTGAGCCCAGCCTGCTCTCCACAGAGATGCTCTCCTACCAGGATGACGAAAATCGGCAACTG
ACGCTCCCAGAGGAGGACAAGAGGGACATCCGGCAATCTCCGAAGAGGGGTTTCCTCCGCTCTGCCTCAC
TAGGTCGAAGGGCCTCCTTCCACCTGGAATGTCTGAAGCGACAGAAGGACCGAGGGGGAGACATCTCTCA
GAAGACAGTCCTGCCCTTGCATCTGGTTCATCATCAGGCATTGGCAGTGGCAGGCCTGAGCCCCCTCCTC
CAGAGAAGCCATTCCCCTGCCTCATTCCCTAGGCCTTTTGCCACCCCACCAGCCACACCTGGCAGCCGAG
GCTGGCCCCCACAGCCCGTCCCCACCCTGCGGCTTGAGGGGGTCGAGTCCAGTGAGAAACTCAACAGCAG
CTTCCCATCCATCCACTGCGGCTCCTGGGCTGAGACCACCCCCGGTGGCGGGGGCAGCAGCGCCGCCCGG
AGAGTCCGGCCCGTCTCCCTCATGGTGCCCAGCCAGGCTGGGGCCCCAGGGAGGCAGTTCCACGGCAGTG
CCAGCAGCCTGGTGGAAGCGGTCTTGATTTCAGAAGGACTGGGGCAGTTTGCTCAAGATCCCAAGTTCAT
CGAGGTCACCACCCAGGAGCTGGCCGACGCCTGCGACATGACCATAGAGGAGATGGAGAGCGCGGCCGAC
AACATCCTCAGCGGGGGCGCCCCACAGAGCCCCAATGGCGCCCTCTTACCCTTTGTGAACTGCAGGGACG
CGGGGCAGGACCGAGCCGGGGGCGAAGAGGACGCGGGCTGTGTGCGCGCGCGGGGTCGACCGAGTGAGGA
GGAGCTCCAGGACAGCAGGGTCTACGTCAGCAGCCTGTAATCTAGAGGGCCCTATTCTATAGTGTCACCT
AAATGCTAGAGCTCGCTGATCAGCCTCGACTGTGCCTTCTAGTTGCCAGCCATCTGTTGTTTGCCCCTCC
CCCGTGCCTTCCTTGACCCTGGAAGGTGCCACTCCCACTGTCCTTTCCTAATAAAATGAGGAAATTGCAT
CGCATTGTCTGAGTAGGTGTCATTCTATTCTGGGGGGTGGGGTGGGGCAGGACAGCAAGGGGGAGGATTG
GGAAGACAATAGCAGGCATGCTGGGGATGCGGTGGGCTCTATGGCTTCTGAGGCGGAAAGAACCAGCTGG
GGCTCTAGGGGGTATCCCC
[124 nt withheld, positions 4780-4903]
C
[91 nt withheld, positions 4905-4995]
A
[49 nt withheld, positions 4997-5045]
CCTTTGACGTTGGAGTCCACGTTCTTT
[37 nt withheld, positions 5073-5109]
ACCCTATCTCGGTCTATTCTTTTGATTTATAAGGGATTTTGCCGATTTCGGCCTATTGGTTAAAAAATGA
GCTGATTTAACAAAAATTTAACGCGAATTAATTCTGTGGAATGTGTGTCAGTTAGGGTGTGGAAAGTCCC
CAGGCTCCCCAGCAGGCAGAAGTATGCAAAGCATGCATCTCAATTAGTCAGCAACCAGGTGTGGAAAGTC
CCCAGGCTCCCCAGCAGGCAGAAGTATGCAAAGCATGCATCTCAATTAGTCAGCAACCATAGTCCCGCCC
CTAACTCCGCCCATCCCGCCCCTAACTCCGCCCAGTTCCGCCCATTCTCCGCCCCATGGCTGACTAATTT
TTTTTATTTATGCAGAGGCCGAGGCCGCCTCTGCCTCTGAGCTATTCCAGAAGTAGTGAGGAGGCTTTTT
TGGAGGCCTAGGCTTTTGCAAAAAGCTCCCGGGAGCTTGTATATCCATTTTCGGATCTGATCAAGAGACA
GGATGAGGATCGTTTCGCATGATTGAACAAGATGGATTGCACGCAGGTTCTCCGGCCGCTTGGGTGGAGA
GGCTATTCGGCTATGACTGGGCACAACAGACAATCGGCTGCTCTGATGCCGCCGTGTTCCGGCTGTCAGC
GCAGGGGCGCCCGGTTCTTTTTGTCAAGACCGACCTGTCCGGTGCCCTGAATGAACTGCAGGACGAGGCA
GCGCGGCTATCGTGGCTGGCCACGACGGGCGTTCCTTGCGCAGCTGTGCTCGACGTTGTCACTGAAGCGG
GAAGGGACTGGCTGCTATTGGGCGAAGTGCCGGGGCAGGATCTCCTGTCATCTCACCTTGCTCCTGCCGA
GAAAGTATCCATCATGGCTGATGCAATGCGGCGGCTGCATACGCTTGATCCGGCTACCTGCCCATTCGAC
CACCAAGCGAAACATCGCATCGAGCGAGCACGTACTCGGATGGAAGCCGGTCTTGTCGATCAGGATGATC
TGGACGAAGAGCATCAGGGGCTCGCGCCAGCCGAACTGTTCGCCAGGCTCAAGGCGCGCATGCCCGACGG
CGAGGATCTCGTCGTGACCCATGGCGATGCCTGCTTGCCGAATATCATGGTGGAAAATGGCCGCTTTTCT
GGATTCATCGACTGTGGCCGGCTGGGTGTGGCGGACCGCTATCAGGACATAGCGTTGGCTACCCGTGATA
TTGCTGAAGAGCTTGGCGGCGAATGGGCTGACCGCTTCCTCGTGCTTTACGGTATCGCCGCTCCCGATTC
GCAGCGCATCGCCTTCTATCGCCTTCTTGACGAGTTCTTCTGAGCGGGACTCTGGGGTTCGAAATGACCG
ACCAAGCGACGCCCAACCTGCCATCACGAGATTTCGATTCCACCGCCGCCTTCTATGAAAGGTTGGGCTT
CGGAATCGTTTTCCGGGACGCCGGCTGGATGATCCTCCAGCGCGGGGATCTCATGCTGGAGTTCTTCGCC
CACCCCAACTTGTTTATTGCAGCTTATAATGGTTACAAATAAAGCAATAGCATCACAAATTTCACAAATA
AAGCATTTTTTTCACTGCATTCTAGTTGTGGTTTGTCCAAACTCATCAATGTATCTTATCATGTCTGTAT
ACCGTCGACCTCTAGCTAGAGCTTGGCGTAATCATGGTCATAGCTGTTTCCTGTGTGAAATTGTTATCCG
CTCACAATTCCACACAACATACGAGCCGGAAGCATAAAGTGTAAAGCCTGGGGTGCCTAATGAGTGAGCT
AACTCACATTAATTGCGTTGCGCTCACTGCCCGCTTTCCAGTCGGGAAACCTGTCGTGCCAGCTGCATTA
ATGAATCGGCCAACGCGCGGGGAGAGGCGGTTTGCGTATTGGGCGCTCTTCCGCTTCCTCGCTCACTGAC
TCGCTGCGCTCGGTCGTTCGGCTGCGGCGAGCGGTATCAGCTCACTCAAAGGCGGTAATACGGTTATCCA
CAGAATCAGGGGATAACGCAGGAAAGAACATGTGAGCAAAAGGCCAGCAAAAGGCCAGGAACCGTAAAAA
GGCCGCGTTGCTGGCGTT
Features (pLannotate 1.2.2; 23 found; start..end, strand, type, name):
      1..589     -  rep_origin     ori: high-copy-number ColE1/pMB1/pBR322/pUC origin of replication
    760..1620    -  CDS            AmpR: β-lactamase; bla; confers resistance to ampicillin, carbenicillin, and related antibiotics
   1621..1725    -  promoter       AmpR promoter: bla
   1784..1836    -  misc_feature   bom (fragment): basis of mobility region from pBR322
   1991..2370    +  enhancer       CMV enhancer: human cytomegalovirus immediate early enhancer
   2371..2574    +  promoter       CMV promoter: human cytomegalovirus (CMV) immediate early promoter
   2570..2603    +  LTR            5' LTR (truncated) (fragment): truncated 5' long terminal repeat (LTR) from HIV-1
   2619..2637    +  promoter       T7 promoter: promoter for bacteriophage T7 RNA polymerase
   2702..3409    +  CDS            EYFP: EYFP is a basic (constitutively fluorescent) green/yellow fluorescent protein published in 1996, derived from Aequorea victoria. It is reported to be a very rapidly-maturing weak dimer with high acid sensitivity.
   3392..4447    +  CDS            CACNA1C (fragment): CAC1C_HUMAN - Also known as CACH2, CACN2, CACNL1A1, CCHL1A1. Experimental evidence at protein level: Swiss-Prot protein existence level 1. (Microbial infection) Acts as a receptor for Influenzavirus (PubMed:29779930). May play a critical role in allowing virus entry when sialylated and expressed on lung tissues (PubMed:29779930). From Homo sapiens (Human).
   4466..4484    -  promoter       SP6 promoter: promoter for bacteriophage SP6 RNA polymerase
   4510..4734    +  polyA_signal   bGH poly(A) signal: bovine growth hormone polyadenylation signal
   4738..4759    +  promoter       SV40 promoter (fragment): SV40 enhancer and early promoter
   4780..5208    +  rep_origin     f1 ori (sequence partly withheld): f1 bacteriophage origin of replication; arrow indicates direction of (+) strand synthesis
   5222..5551    +  promoter       SV40 promoter: SV40 enhancer and early promoter
   5618..6409    +  CDS            neo: KKA2_KLEPN - Also known as kan, nptII. Experimental evidence at protein level: Swiss-Prot protein existence level 1. Resistance to kanamycin, neomycin, paromomycin, ribostamycin, butirosin and gentamicin B. From Klebsiella pneumoniae.
   6433..6591    +  CDS            ble (fragment): BLE_KLEPN - Experimental evidence at protein level: Swiss-Prot protein existence level 1. Binding protein with a strong affinity to the bleomycin family of antibiotics. Binds to CL990; an antimitotic-antibiotic compound. From Klebsiella pneumoniae.
   6586..6707    +  polyA_signal   SV40 poly(A) signal: SV40 polyadenylation signal
   6780..6796    -  protein_bind   lac operator: The lac repressor binds to the lac operator to inhibit transcription in E. coli. This inhibition can be relieved by adding lactose or isopropyl-β-D-thiogalactopyranoside (IPTG). lac repressor encoded by lacI
   6804..6834    -  promoter       lac promoter: promoter for the E. coli lac operon
   6849..6870    -  protein_bind   CAP binding site: CAP binding activates transcription in the presence of cAMP. E. coli catabolite activator protein
   6883..6975    -  CDS            lacI (fragment): lac repressor; lacI; The lac repressor binds to the lac operator to inhibit transcription in E. coli. This inhibition can be relieved by adding lactose or isopropyl-β-D-thiogalactopyranoside (IPTG).
   6977..7110    -  rep_origin     RSF ori (fragment): Plasmids containing the RSF 1030 origin of replication can be propagated in E. coli cells that contain additional plasmids with compatible origins.
