[The description below was written by a language model from this plasmid's Addgene catalogue record and pLannotate feature annotations shown in this document.]
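Description:
pcDNA3-NES-YFP-CCTc is a mammalian expression plasmid built on the pcDNA3 backbone, about 7.2 kb according to the full sequence record. It is propagated in E. coli through a high-copy ColE1/pUC-type origin and selected with ampicillin via the β-lactamase gene. An f1 origin is also present. For selection in mammalian cells, the backbone carries a neomycin phosphotransferase cassette driven by the SV40 enhancer/early promoter and ended by the SV40 polyadenylation signal, which would allow G418 selection of stable transfectants. Several short annotated fragments (HIV-1 LTR, ble, lacI, RSF ori, bom) appear to be backbone remnants or incidental sequence matches rather than functional elements.

The payload is a fusion protein expressed from the CMV immediate-early enhancer and promoter and terminated by the bovine growth hormone polyadenylation signal, with T7 and SP6 promoters flanking the insert. The annotated reading frame consists of EYFP followed directly by a roughly 1 kb fragment of human CACNA1C. This fragment is the cleaved carboxyl-terminal peptide (CCTc) of the CaV1.2 pore-forming α1C subunit. The construct name indicates an N-terminal nuclear export signal, which would keep the fusion in the cytosol. The NES is not separately annotated in the feature table, though there is a short unannotated stretch upstream of EYFP where it could lie. The purpose field calls the peptide "CCTd" while the name and insert fields say CCTc, and the record does not resolve this discrepancy. The plasmid is intended for expressing a fluorescently trackable, cytosol-restricted CaV1.2 C-terminal peptide in mammalian cells. The associated study examined how such peptides downregulate the coupling between calcium channel activity and neurite outgrowth.
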