Addgene plasmid #184328: pcDNA3-NES-YFP-CCTc
Purpose: Mammalian expression of the cytosolic localized YFP-CCTd(peptide of Cav1.2)
Depositing lab: Xiaodong Liu. Depositing organization: Beihang University. Publication: Cytosolic peptides encoding Ca(V)1 C-termini downregulate the calcium channel activity-neuritogenesis coupling. Yang Y, Yu Z, Geng J, Liu M, Liu N, Li P, Hong W, Yue S, Jiang H, Ge H, Qian F, Xiong W, Wang P, Song S, Li X, Fan Y, Liu X. Commun Biol. 2022 May 19;5(1):484. doi: 10.1038/s42003-022-03438-1. PubMed 35589958.
Backbone
  Vector backbone: pcDNA3
  Vector type: Mammalian Expression
Growth in bacteria
  Bacterial resistance: Ampicillin, 100 μg/mL
  Growth temperature: 37°C
  Growth strain: DH5alpha
  Copy number: Unknown
Gene/Insert
  Gene/Insert name: CCTc (alt name: cleaved carboxyl-terminal fragment from CaV1.2 pore-forming subunit a1C)
  Species: H. sapiens (human)
  Entrez Gene: CACNA1C (a.k.a. CACH2, CACN2, CACNA1C-IT2, CACNL1A1, CCHL1A1, CaV1.2, LQT8, NEDHLSS, TS, TS. LQT8)
  Cloning method: Restriction Enzyme; 5′ cloning site Unknown (unknown if destroyed); 3′ cloning site Unknown (unknown if destroyed)
Terms and licenses: Academic/Nonprofit Terms; Industry Terms: Not Available to Industry
How to cite: pcDNA3-NES-YFP-CCTc was a gift from Xiaodong Liu (Addgene plasmid # 184328 ; http://n2t.net/addgene:184328 ; RRID:Addgene_184328)
